>Addgene plasmid #164665 | pBI-CMV1-mir451-CMV2-mir1~144 | addgene full sequence | sequence record 327644 | Addgene NGS Result
CGTTACATAACTTACGGTAAATGGCCCGCCTGGCTGACCGCCCAACGACCCCCGCCCATTGACGTCAATA
ATGACGTATGTTCCCATAGTAACGCCAATAGGGACTTTCCATTGACGTCAATGGGTGGAGTATTTACGGT
AAACTGCCCACTTGGCAGTACATCAAGTGTATCATATGCCAAGTACGCCCCCTATTGACGTCAATGACGG
TAAATGGCCCGCCTGGCATTATGCCCAGTACATGACCTTATGGGACTTTCCTACTTGGCAGTACATCTAC
GTATTAGTCATCGCTATTACCATGGTGATGCGGTTTTGGCAGTACATCAATGGGCGTGGATAGCGGTTTG
ACTCACGGGGATTTCCAAGTCTCCACCCCATTGACGTCAATGGGAGTTTGTTTTGGCACCAAAATCAACG
GGACTTTCCAAAATGTCGTAACAACTCCGCCCCATTGACGCAAATGGGCGGTAGGCGTGTACGGTGGGAG
GTCTATATAAGCAGAGCTGGTTTAGTGAACCGTCAGATCCGCTAGGGATCCTCTAGTCAGCTGACGCGTG
CTAGCGCGGCCGCAAGAAGCTCTCTGCTCAGCCTGTCACAACCTACTGACTGCCAGGGCACTTGGGAATG
GCAAGGAAACCGTTACCATTACTGAGTTTAGTAATGGTAATGGTTCTCTTGCTATACCCAGAAAACGTGC
CAGGAAGAGAACTCAGGACCCTGAAGCAGACTACTGGAAGGGAGACTCCAAAGCTTGTCGACGATATCTC
CAGAGGATCATAATCAGCCATACCACATTTGTAGAGGTTTTACTTGCTTTAAAAAACCTCCCACACCTCC
CCCTGAACCTGAAACATAAAATGAATGCAATTGTTGTTGTTAACTTGTTTATTGCAGCTTATAATGGTTA
CAAATAAAGCAATAGCATCACAAATTTCACAAATAAAGCATTTTTTTCACTGCCCCGAGCTTCCTCGCTC
ACTGACTCGCTGCGCTCGGTCGTTCGGCTGCGGCGAGCGGTATCAGCTCACTCAAAGGCGGTAATACGGT
TATCCACAGAATCAGGGGATAACGCAGGAAAGAACATGTGAGCAAAAGGCCAGCAAAAGGCCAGCAAAAG
GCCAGGAACCGTAAAAAGGCCGCGTTGCTGGCGTTTTTCCATAGGCTCCGCCCCCCTGACGAGCATCACA
AAAATCGACGCTCAAGTCAGAGGTGGCGAAACCCGACAGGACTATAAAGATACCAGGCGTTTCCCCCTGG
AAGCTCCCTCGTGCGCTCTCCTGTTCCGACCCTGCCGCTTACCGGATACCTGTCCGCCTTTCTCCCTTCG
GGAAGCGTGGCGCTTTCTCATAGCTCACGCTGTAGGTATCTCAGTTCGGTGTAGGTCGTTCGCTCCAAGC
TGGGCTGTGTGCACGAACCCCCCGTTCAGCCCGACCGCTGCGCCTTATCCGGTAACTATCGTCTTGAGTC
CAACCCGGTAAGACACGACTTATCGCCACTGGCAGCAGCCACTGGTAACAGGATTAGCAGAGCGAGGTAT
GTAGGCGGTGCTACAGAGTTCTTGAAGTGGTGGCCTAACTACGGCTACACTAGAAGAACAGTATTTGGTA
TCTGCGCTCTGCTGAAGCCAGTTACCTTCGGAAAAAGAGTTGGTAGCTCTTGATCCGGCAAACAAACCAC
CGCTGGTAGCGGTGGTTTTTTTGTTTGCAAGCAGCAGATTACGCGCAGAAAAAAAGGATCTCAAGAAGAT
CCTTTGATCTTTTCTACGGGGTCTGACGCTCAGTGGAACGAAAACTCACGTTAAGGGATTTTGGTCATGA
GATTATCAAAAAGGATCTTCACCTAGATCCTTTTAAATTAAAAATGAAGTTTTAAATCAATCTAAAGTAT
ATATGAGTAAACTTGGTCTGACAGTTACCAATGCTTAATCAGTGAGGCACCTATCTCAGCGATCTGTCTA
TTTCGTTCATCCATAGTTGCCTGACTCCCCGTCGTGTAGATAACTACGATACGGGAGGGCTTACCATCTG
GCCCCAGTGCTGCAATGATACCGCGAGACCCACGCTCACCGGCTCCAGATTTATCAGCAATAAACCAGCC
AGCCGGAAGGGCCGAGCGCAGAAGTGGTCCTGCAACTTTATCCGCCTCCATCCAGTCTATTAATTGTTGC
CGGGAAGCTAGAGTAAGTAGTTCGCCAGTTAATAGTTTGCGCAACGTTGTTGCCATTGCTACAGGCATCG
TGGTGTCACGCTCGTCGTTTGGTATGGCTTCATTCAGCTCCGGTTCCCAACGATCAAGGCGAGTTACATG
ATCCCCCATGTTGTGCAAAAAAGCGGTTAGCTCCTTCGGTCCTCCGATCGTTGTCAGAAGTAAGTTGGCC
GCAGTGTTATCACTCATGGTTATGGCAGCACTGCATAATTCTCTTACTGTCATGCCATCCGTAAGATGCT
TTTCTGTGACTGGTGAGTACTCAACCAAGTCATTCTGAGAATAGTGTATGCGGCGACCGAGTTGCTCTTG
CCCGGCGTCAACACGGGATAATACCGCGCCACATAGCAGAACTTTAAAAGTGCTCATCATTGGAAAACGT
TCTTCGGGGCGAAAACTCTCAAGGATCTTACCGCTGTTGAGATCCAGTTCGATGTAACCCACTCGTGCAC
CCAACTGATCTTCAGCATCTTTTACTTTCACCAGCGTTTCTGGGTGAGCAAAAACAGGAAGGCAAAATGC
CGCAAAAAAGGGAATAAGGGCGACACGGAAATGTTGAATACTCATACTCTTCCTTTTTCAATATTATTGA
AGCATTTATCAGGGTTATTGTCTCATGAGCGGATACATATTTGAATGTATTTAGAAAAATAAACAAATAG
GGGTTCCGCGCACATTTCCCCGAAAAGTGCCACCTGACGTCGGCAGTGAAAAAAATGCTTTATTTGTGAA
ATTTGTGATGCTATTGCTTTATTTGTAACCATTATAAGCTGCAATAAACAAGTTAACAACAACAATTGCA
TTCATTTTATGTTTCAGGTTCAGGGGGAGGTGTGGGAGGTTTTTTAAAGCAAGTAAAACCTCTACAAATG
TGGTATGGCTGATTATGATCCTCTAGACTGCAGGCAGCATCTCTCCTGTCCTCCTTGTCAGGCTCCAGAG
CTGGGGGTGCCCGGACTAGTACATCATCTATACTGTAGTGTCTCATCGCAAACTTACAGTATATGATGAT
ATCCCAGCCAGGGCCCCACTGGGGGCACAGGAAGCATGGCTTGAAAAGCACTGTGAGGGGCTGGGGGCAG
AACGGCTGTCGGCCGCGGCGGCCCCCGTGGTGTGGAGTGCCCCTCAGTGCGGCGAGAGAGGTCCCGGCCT
GAGATACATACTTCTTTACATTCCATAGCTTAGCAGGTCCATATGGGCATATAAAGAAGTATGTTTCCCA
AGCAGGCAGTCTGCATGCAGTTCCAAGACCCCGGGACGCCGCCCCGGTAGAAGCTGACCCCAGATCTGGG
CCCCCGCGGCATATGACCGGTGAATTCTCCAGGCGATCTGACGGTTCACTAAACGAGCTCTGCTTATATA
GGCCTCCCACCGTACACGCCACCTCGACATACTCGAGTAGTTATTAATAGTAATCAATTACGGGGTCATT
AGTTCATAGCCCATATATGGAGTTCCG
Features (pLannotate 1.2.2; 15 found; start..end, strand, type, name):
      1..304     +  enhancer       CMV enhancer: human cytomegalovirus immediate early enhancer
    305..508     +  promoter       CMV promoter: human cytomegalovirus (CMV) immediate early promoter
    620..691     +  ncRNA          mir-451: Accession: RF00722 - microRNA mir-451
    776..859     +  CDS            large T antigen (fragment): large T antigen from SV40 (simian virus 40)
    882..963     +  polyA_signal   SV40 poly(A) signal: SV40 polyadenylation signal
    969..1097    -  rep_origin     RSF ori (fragment): Plasmids containing the RSF 1030 origin of replication can be propagated in E. coli cells that contain additional plasmids with compatible origins.
   1156..1744    -  rep_origin     ori: high-copy-number ColE1/pMB1/pBR322/pUC origin of replication
   1915..2775    -  CDS            AmpR: β-lactamase; bla; confers resistance to ampicillin, carbenicillin, and related antibiotics
   2776..2880    -  promoter       AmpR promoter: bla
   2913..2994    -  polyA_signal   SV40 poly(A) signal: SV40 polyadenylation signal
   3017..3100    -  CDS            large T antigen (fragment): large T antigen from SV40 (simian virus 40)
   3156..3233    -  ncRNA          mir-144: Accession: RF00682 - microRNA mir-144
   3356..3432    -  ncRNA          mir-1: Accession: RF00103 - mir-1 microRNA precursor family
   3556..3590    -  promoter       minimal CMV promoter (fragment): human cytomegalovirus (CMV) immediate early promoter
   3608..3667    +  enhancer       CMV enhancer (fragment): human cytomegalovirus immediate early enhancer
