[The description below was written by a language model from this plasmid's Addgene catalogue record and pLannotate feature annotations shown in this document.]
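Description:
pBI-CMV1-mir451-CMV2-mir1~144 is a mammalian expression plasmid built on the Clontech pBI-CMV1 bidirectional backbone, designed to express two separate microRNA transcripts from one vector. It is propagated in E. coli under ampicillin selection (AmpR with its bla promoter) and replicates from a ColE1/pUC-type origin. The feature annotation calls this origin high-copy, whereas the catalogue entry lists the plasmid as low copy. A short fragment annotated as RSF ori next to the main origin is probably a homology hit rather than a functional second origin. No mammalian selection marker is annotated, which suggests transient transfection use.

The payload consists of two divergent transcription units sharing a central CMV enhancer region. In one direction, the CMV enhancer and immediate early promoter drive a 173 bp human fragment carrying the miR-451a hairpin, cloned between NotI and HindIII. In the opposite direction, a minimal CMV promoter drives a 378 bp insert, cloned between BglII and PstI, in which the miR-1-1 hairpin lies upstream of the miR-144 hairpin on one primary transcript, forming an artificial miR-1-1~144 cluster. Each unit ends in an SV40 poly(A) signal, and the adjacent "large T antigen" fragments are simply part of that SV40 terminator region, not expressed coding sequences.

The arrangement places miR-451 on a different transcript from miR-144, its neighbour in the genome, while both are still delivered from the same plasmid. The associated study examined how clustering with a neighbouring hairpin assists processing of suboptimal microRNA hairpins, so this construct plausibly serves as an unlinked configuration for comparison, although the record states only that it expresses these microRNAs in mammalian cells.
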