Addgene plasmid #164665: pBI-CMV1-mir451-CMV2-mir1~144
Purpose: Express miR-451 and miR-1-1~144 in mammalian cells
Depositing lab: David Bartel. Depositing organization: Whitehead Institute for Biomedical Research. Publication: MicroRNA Clustering Assists Processing of Suboptimal MicroRNA Hairpins through the Action of the ERH Protein. Fang W, Bartel DP. Mol Cell. 2020 Apr 16;78(2):289-302.e6. doi: 10.1016/j.molcel.2020.01.026. PubMed 32302541.
Backbone
  Vector backbone: pBI-CMV1
  Backbone manufacturer: Clontech
  Backbone size w/o insert (bp): 3114
  Vector type: Mammalian Expression
Growth in bacteria
  Bacterial resistance: Ampicillin, 100 μg/mL
  Growth temperature: 37°C
  Growth strain: DH5alpha
  Copy number: Low Copy
Gene/Insert 1
  Gene/Insert name: miR-451a
  Species: H. sapiens (human)
  Insert size (bp): 173
  Entrez Gene: MIR451A (a.k.a. MIR451, MIRN451, hsa-mir-451, hsa-mir-451a, mir-451a)
  Promoter: CMV
  Cloning method: Restriction Enzyme; 5′ cloning site NotI (not destroyed); 3′ cloning site HindIII (not destroyed)
  Sequencing primers: 5′ CAATGGGAGTTTGTTTTGGC
Gene/Insert 2
  Gene/Insert name: miR-1-1~144
  Species: H. sapiens (human)
  Insert size (bp): 378
  Entrez Gene: MIR1-1 (a.k.a. MIRN1-1, hsa-mir-1-1, miRNA1-1, mir-1-1)
  Promoter: CMV
  Cloning method: Restriction Enzyme; 5′ cloning site BglII (not destroyed); 3′ cloning site PstI (not destroyed)
  Sequencing primers: 5′ TGGGCTATGAACTAATGACC
Terms and licenses: Academic/Nonprofit Terms; Industry Terms: Not Available to Industry
How to cite: pBI-CMV1-mir451-CMV2-mir1~144 was a gift from David Bartel (Addgene plasmid # 164665 ; http://n2t.net/addgene:164665 ; RRID:Addgene_164665)
