>Addgene plasmid #164665 | pBI-CMV1-mir451-CMV2-mir1~144 | depositor partial sequence | sequence record 319764 | CAATGGGAGTTTGTTTTGGC
TATATAAGCAGAGCTGGTTTAGTGAACCGTCAGATCCGCTAGGGATCCTCTAGTCAGCTGACGCGTGCTA
GCGCGGCCGCAAGAAGCTCTCTGCTCAGCCTGTCACAACCTACTGACTGCCAGGGCACTTGGGAATGGCA
AGGAAACCGTTACCATTACTGAGTTTAGTAATGGTAATGGTTCTCTTGCTATACCCAGAAAACGTGCCAG
GAAGAGAACTCAGGACCCTGAAGCAGACTACTGGAAGGGAGACTCCAAAGCTTGTCGACGATATCTCCAG
AGGATCATAATCAGCCATACCACATTTGTAGAGGTTTTACTTGCTTTAAAAAACCTCCCACACCTCCCCC
TGAACCTGAAACATAAAATGAATGCAATTGTTGTTGTTAACTTGTTTATTGCAGCTTATAATGGTTACAA
ATAAAGCAATAGCATCACAAATTTCACAAATAAAGCATTTTTTTCACTGCCCCGAGCTTCCTCGCTCACT
GACTCGCTGCGCTCGGTCGTTCGGCTGCGGCGAGCGGTATCAGCTCACTCAAAGGCGGTAATACGGTTA
