>Addgene plasmid #164665 | pBI-CMV1-mir451-CMV2-mir1~144 | depositor partial sequence | sequence record 319765 | TGGGCTATGAACTAATGACC
GGAGGCCTATATAAGCAGAAGCTCGTTTAGTGAACCGTCAGATTCGCCTGGAGAATTCACCGGTCATATG
CCGCGGGGGCCCAGATCTGGGGTCAGCTTCTACCGGGGCGGCGTCCCGGGGTCTTGGAACTGCATGCAGA
CTGCCTGCTTGGGAAACATACTTCTTTATATGCCCATATGGACCTGCTAAGCTATGGAATGTAAAGAAGT
ATGTATCTCAGGCCGGGACCTCTCTCGCCGCACTGAGGGGCACTCCACACCACGGGGGCCGCCGCGGCCG
ACAGCCGTTCTGCCCCCAGCCCCTCACAGTGCTTTTCAAGCCATGCTTCCTGTGCCCCCAGTGGGGCCCT
GGCTGGGATATCATCATATACTGTAAGTTTGCGATGAGACACTACAGTATAGATGATGTACTAGTCCGGG
CACCCCCAGCTCTGGAGCCTGACAAGGAGGACAGGAGAGATGCTGCCTGCAGTCTAGAGGATCATAATCA
GCCATACCACATTTGTAGAGGTTTTACTTGCTTTAAAAAACCTCCCACACCTCCCCCTGAACCTGAAACA
TAAAATGAATGCAATTGTTGTTGTTAACTTGTTTATTGCAGCTTATAATGGTTACAAATAAAGCAATAGC
ATCACAAATTTCACAAATAAAGCATTTTTTTCACTGCCGACGTCAG
